Addgene plasmid #244666: CL20_mEGFP_FOidr_114
Purpose: Express mEGFP-tagged intrinsically disordered protein (IDR), FOidr_114, derived from human fusion protein NDRG1_ERG; TMPRSS2_ERG
Depositing lab: Richard Kriwacki. Depositing organization: St. Jude Children's Research Hospital. Publication: Proteome-wide computational analyses reveal links between protein condensate formation and RNA biology. Maiti S, Tripathi S, Baggett DW, Phillips AH, Park CG, Wang J, Wahiduzzaman, Freyaldenhoven WT, Kinger S, Pioso BJ, Bollinger JC, Somjee R, Lang B, Babu MM, Kriwacki RW. Sci Adv. 2025 Dec 5;11(49):eady1420. doi: 10.1126/sciadv.ady1420. Epub 2025 Dec 3. PubMed 41337585.
Backbone
  Vector backbone: CL20
  Vector type: Mammalian Expression
Growth in bacteria
  Bacterial resistance: Ampicillin, 100 μg/mL
  Growth temperature: 37°C
  Growth strain: NEB Stable
  Copy number: High Copy
Gene/Insert
  Gene/Insert name: FOidr_114
  Species: H. sapiens (human)
  Mutation: Unmutated
  Tag / fusion protein: monomeric EGFP (N terminal on insert)
  Cloning method: Restriction Enzyme; 5′ cloning site Unknown (unknown if destroyed)
Terms and licenses: Academic/Nonprofit Terms; Industry Terms: Not Available to Industry
Depositor comments: NDRG1_ERG_424_506; TMPRSS2_ERG_433_515
How to cite: CL20_mEGFP_FOidr_114 was a gift from Richard Kriwacki (Addgene plasmid # 244666 ; http://n2t.net/addgene:244666 ; RRID:Addgene_244666)
