[The description below was written by a language model from this plasmid's Addgene catalogue record and pLannotate feature annotations shown in this document.]
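Description:
CL20_mEGFP_FOidr_114 is a 7.3 kb mammalian expression plasmid built on the CL20 backbone. The feature table shows this backbone to be an HIV-1-derived, self-inactivating lentiviral transfer vector, although the catalogue lists it only as a mammalian expression vector. It is propagated in E. coli through a high-copy ColE1/pUC-type origin with ampicillin selection (AmpR, β-lactamase). The recombination-reduced growth strain listed is a common choice for plasmids that carry repeated LTR sequences.

The viral portion starts with a CMV enhancer joined to a truncated 5' LTR, an arrangement that typically drives genomic RNA transcription in packaging cells without Tat. This is followed by the Ψ packaging signal with a partial gag sequence, the cPPT/CTS, and the Rev response element for nuclear export of unspliced RNA. It ends with a ΔU3 3' LTR, which inactivates the LTR promoter after integration, and a rabbit β-globin polyadenylation signal. Short matches to vif, rev and nef are residual HIV-1 sequence rather than functional genes. SV40 origin and poly(A) elements and lac promoter/operator remnants lie in the plasmid backbone.

The internal cassette uses the CMV immediate-early enhancer and promoter to express monomeric EGFP fused to the N-terminus of FOidr_114. This insert is an unmutated human intrinsically disordered region of about 83 residues. It is annotated as an ERG fragment and corresponds to residues 424–506 of the NDRG1–ERG fusion and 433–515 of the TMPRSS2–ERG fusion. No mammalian selection marker is annotated. The plasmid is intended for expressing and visualising this fusion-oncoprotein IDR in mammalian cells, and the associated publication concerns protein condensate formation.
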