Features (pLannotate 1.2.2; 29 found; start..end, strand, type, name):
    199..254     -  polyA_signal   β-globin poly(A) signal: rabbit β-globin polyadenylation signal (Gil and Proudfoot, 1987)
    340..475     -  LTR            3' LTR (ΔU3) (fragment): self-inactivating 3' long terminal repeat (LTR) from HIV-1
    477..545     -  CDS            nef (fragment): NEF_HV1Z2 - Experimental evidence at protein level: Swiss-Prot protein existence level 1. Extracellular Nef protein targets CD4(+) T-lymphocytes for apoptosis by interacting with CXCR4 surface receptors. From Human immunodeficiency virus type 1 group M subtype D (isolate Z2/CDC-Z34) (HIV-1).
    571..819     -  CDS            ERG (fragment): ERG_HUMAN - Experimental evidence at protein level: Swiss-Prot protein existence level 1. Transcriptional regulator. May participate in transcriptional regulation through the recruitment of SETDB1 histone methyltransferase and subsequent modification of local chromatin structure. From Homo sapiens (Human).
    862..1578    -  CDS            mEGFP: mEGFP is a basic (constitutively fluorescent) green fluorescent protein published in 2002, derived from Aequorea victoria. It has moderate acid sensitivity.
   1592..1629    -  misc_feature   MCS (fragment): multiple cloning site
   1628..1644    -  promoter       tight TRE promoter (fragment): Tet-responsive promoter PTight, consisting of seven tet operator sequences followed by the minimal CMV promoter
   1660..1863    -  promoter       CMV promoter: human cytomegalovirus (CMV) immediate early promoter
   1864..2167    -  enhancer       CMV enhancer: human cytomegalovirus immediate early enhancer
   2235..2251    -  misc_feature   MCS (fragment): multiple cloning site
   2251..2276    -  CDS            Rev (fragment): human immunodeficiency virus 1 (HIV-1) Rev protein; rev; enhances nuclear export of unspliced and incompletely spliced viral mRNAs
   2653..2886    -  misc_feature   RRE: The Rev response element (RRE) of HIV-1 allows for Rev-dependent mRNA export from the nucleus to the cytoplasm.
   3020..3103    -  CDS            vif (fragment): VIF_HV1BR - Experimental evidence at protein level: Swiss-Prot protein existence level 1. Counteracts the innate antiviral activity of host APOBEC3F and APOBEC3G. Forms a complex with host APOBEC3F and APOBEC3G thus preventing the entry of these lethally hypermutating enzymes into progeny virions. Recruits an active E3 ubiquitin ligase complex composed of elongin BC, CUL5, and RBX2 to induce polyubiquitination of APOBEC3G and APOBEC3F. In turn, they are directed to the 26S proteasome for degradation. Vif interaction with APOBEC3G also blocks its cytidine deaminase activity in a proteasome-inde
   3246..3363    -  misc_feature   cPPT/CTS: central polypurine tract and central termination sequence of HIV-1
   3512..3871    -  CDS            HIV-1 gag (fragment): gag protein from human immunodeficiency virus 1; gag
   3855..3980    -  misc_feature   HIV-1 Ψ: packaging signal of human immunodeficiency virus type 1
   4027..4284    -  LTR            5' LTR (truncated): truncated 5' long terminal repeat (LTR) from HIV-1
   4286..4665    -  enhancer       CMV enhancer: human cytomegalovirus immediate early enhancer
   4696..4800    +  promoter       AmpR promoter: bla
   4801..5661    +  CDS            AmpR: β-lactamase; bla; confers resistance to ampicillin, carbenicillin, and related antibiotics
   5832..6420    +  rep_origin     ori: high-copy-number ColE1/pMB1/pBR322/pUC origin of replication
   6603..6657    +  CDS            lacI (fragment): lac repressor; lacI; The lac repressor binds to the lac operator to inhibit transcription in E. coli. This inhibition can be relieved by adding lactose or isopropyl-β-D-thiogalactopyranoside (IPTG).
   6659..6793    -  polyA_signal   SV40 poly(A) signal: SV40 polyadenylation signal
   6813..6948    -  rep_origin     SV40 ori: SV40 origin of replication
   6972..6994    -  promoter       SV40 promoter (fragment): SV40 enhancer and early promoter
   7001..7040    +  CDS            lacI (fragment): lac repressor; lacI; The lac repressor binds to the lac operator to inhibit transcription in E. coli. This inhibition can be relieved by adding lactose or isopropyl-β-D-thiogalactopyranoside (IPTG).
   7053..7074    +  protein_bind   CAP binding site: CAP binding activates transcription in the presence of cAMP. E. coli catabolite activator protein
   7089..7119    +  promoter       lac promoter: promoter for the E. coli lac operon
   7127..7143    +  protein_bind   lac operator: The lac repressor binds to the lac operator to inhibit transcription in E. coli. This inhibition can be relieved by adding lactose or isopropyl-β-D-thiogalactopyranoside (IPTG). lac repressor encoded by lacI
>Addgene plasmid #244666 | CL20_mEGFP_FOidr_114 | addgene full sequence | sequence record 488137 | Addgene NGS Result
AAAAAAAATCTAACCTCAAGTCAAGGCTTTTCTATGGAATAAGGAATGGACAGCAGGGGGCTGTTTCATA
TACTGATGACCTCTTTATAGCCAACCTTTGTTCATGGCAGCCAGCATATGGGCATATGTTGCCAAACTCT
AAACCAAATACTCATTCTGATGTTTTAAATGATTTGCCCTCCCATATGTCCTTCCGAGTGAGAGACACAA
AAAATTCCAACACACTATTGCAATGAAAATAAATTTCCTTTATTAGCCAGAAGTCAGATGCTCAAGGGGC
TTCATGATGTCCCCATAATTTTTGGCAGAGGGAAAAAGATCTGCTAGCTCGAGCAGCTGAAGCTTTATTG
AGGCTTAAGCAGTGGGTTCCCTAGTTAGCCAGAGAGCTCCCAGGCTCAGATCTGGTCTAACCAGAGAGAC
CCAGTACAGGCAAAAAGCAGATCTTGTCTTCTTTGGGAGTGAATTAGCCCTTCCAGTCCCCCCTTTTCTT
TTAAAAAGTGGCTAAGATCTACAGCTGCCTTGTAAGTCATTGGTCTTAAAGGTACCGTAATCTTATCTAG
AACCGGTTCAATAGTAGGTGCCCAAGTGAGACGGCATGTGACTGGTTGGCAAGCGCGTGTTAGGGTAGAT
GCCCCCCGTGGGTGAGTTCCAATATGGATTAGGTGCAGCAAAGAAGCTAGAGCTAGTCACTGGTAAAGCC
GGGGGATGCGGTGCCACAAAGTTCATCTTCTGTGGATGAGCGTGATACGATCCCATGTACGGCAAGTCTG
ATGGATATTTATAAAGCGAACTCTCTGGAGGATGTGGTTGTAACGCTTGCCGGGAAGCGGCCGCACTTCC
CCCGGAGCCTCCGCTTCCGCCCTTGTACAGCTCGTCCATGCCGAGAGTGATCCCGGCGGCGGTCACGAAC
TCCAGCAGGACCATGTGATCGCGCTTCTCGTTGGGGTCTTTGCTCAGCTTGGACTGGGTGCTCAGGTAGT
GGTTGTCGGGCAGCAGCACGGGGCCGTCGCCGATGGGGGTGTTCTGCTGGTAGTGGTCGGCGAGCTGCAC
GCTGCCGTCCTCGATGTTGTGGCGGATCTTGAAGTTCACCTTGATGCCGTTCTTCTGCTTGTCGGCCATG
ATATAGACGTTGTGGCTGTTGTAGTTGTACTCCAGCTTGTGCCCCAGGATGTTGCCGTCCTCCTTGAAGT
CGATGCCCTTCAGCTCGATGCGGTTCACCAGGGTGTCGCCCTCGAACTTCACCTCGGCGCGGGTCTTGTA
GTTGCCGTCGTCCTTGAAGAAGATGGTGCGCTCCTGGACGTAGCCTTCGGGCATGGCGGACTTGAAGAAG
TCGTGCTGCTTCATGTGGTCGGGGTAGCGGCTGAAGCACTGCACGCCGTAGGTCAGGGTGGTCACGAGGG
TGGGCCAGGGCACGGGCAGCTTGCCGGTGGTGCAGATGAACTTCAGGGTCAGCTTGCCGTAGGTGGCATC
GCCCTCGCCCTCGCCGGACACGCTGAACTTGTGGCCGTTTACGTCGCCGTCCAGCTCGACCAGGATGGGC
ACCACCCCGGTGAACAGCTCCTCGCCCTTGCTCACCATGGTGGCGACCGGTGGATCCCGGGCCCGCGGTA
CCGTCGACTGCAGAATTCGGTTCACTAAACGAGCCCGGTTCACTAAACGAGCTCTGCTTATATAGACCTC
CCACCGTACACGCCTACCGCCCATTTGCGTCAATGGGGCGGAGTTGTTACGACATTTTGGAAAGTCCCGT
TGATTTTGGTGCCAAAACAAACTCCCATTGACGTCAATGGGGTGGAGACTTGGAAATCCCCGTGAGTCAA
ACCGCTATCCACGCCCATTGATGTACTGCCAAAACCGCATCACCATGGTAATAGCGATGACTAATACGTA
GATGTACTGCCAAGTAGGAAAGTCCCATAAGGTCATGTACTGGGCATAATGCCAGGCGGGCCATTTACCG
TCATTGACGTCAATAGGGGGCGTACTTGGCATATGATACACTTGATGTACTGCCAAGTGGGCAGTTTACC
GTAAATACTCCACCCATTGACGTCAATGGAAAGTCCCTATTGGCGTTACTATGGGAACATACGTCATTAT
TGACGTCAATGGGCGGGGGTCGTTGGGCGGTCAGCCAGGCGGGCCATTTACCGTAAGTTATGTAACGCGG
AACTCCATATATGGGCTATGAACTAATGACCCCGTAATTGATTACTATTAATAACTAGCACGCGTTCGAA
GCTTGAGCTCGGTCCCCTCGGGGTTGGGAGGTGGGTCTGAAACGATAATGGTGAATATCCCTGCCTAACT
CTATTCACTATAGAAAGTACAGCAAAAACTATTCTTAAACCTACCAAGCCTCCTACTATCATTATGAATA
ATTTTATATACCACAGCCAATTTGTTATGTTAAACCAATTCCACAAACTTGCCCATTTATCTAATTCCAA
TAATTCTTGTTCATTCTTTTCTTGCTGGTTTTGCGATTCTTCAATTAAGGAGTGTATTAAGCTTGTGTAA
TTGTTAATTTCTCTGTCCCACTCCATCCAGGTCGTGTGATTCCAAATCTGTTCCAGAGATTTATTACTCC
AACTAGCATTCCAAGGCACAGCAGTGGTGCAAATGAGTTTTCCAGAGCAACCCCAAATCCCCAGGAGCTG
TTGATCCTTTAGGTATCTTTCCACAGCCAGGATTCTTGCCTGGAGCTGCTTGATGCCCCAGACTGTGAGT
TGCAACAGATGCTGTTGCGCCTCAATAGCCCTCAGCAAATTGTTCTGCTGCTGCACTATACCAGACAATA
ATTGTCTGGCCTGTACCGTCAGCGTCATTGACGCTGCGCCCATAGTGCTTCCTGCTGCTCCCAAGAACCC
AAGGAACAAAGCTCCTATTCCCACTGCTCTTTTTTCTCTCTGCACCACTCTTCTCTTTGCCTTGGTGGGT
GCTACTCCTAATGGTTCAATTTTTACTACTTTATATTTATATAATTCACTTCTCCAATTGTCCCTCATAT
CTCCTCCTTATGGTGTTTTACTAAACTTTTCCATGTTCTAATCCTCATCCTGTCTACTTGCCACACAATC
ATCACCTGCCATCTGTTTTCCATAATCCCTAATGATCTTTGCTTTTCTTCTTGGCACTACTTTTATGTCA
CTATTATCTTGTATTACTACTGCCCCTTCACCTTTCCAGAGGAGCTTTGCTGGTCCTTTCCAAAGTGGAT
TTCTGCTGTCCCTGTAATAAACCCGAAAATTTTGAATTTTTGTAATTTGTTTTTGTAATTCTTTAGTTTG
TATGTCTGTTGCTATTATGTCTACTATTCTTTCCCCTGCACTGTACCCCCCAATCCCCCCTTTTCTTTTA
AAATTGTGGATGAATACTGCCATTTGTACTGCTGTCTTAAGATGTTCAGCCTGATCTCTTACCTGTCCTA
TAATTTTCTTTAATTCTTTATTCATAGATTCTACTACTCCTTGACTTTGGGGATTGTAGGGAATTTCCAG
GTCTGAAGATCCTGCTGCTTGCTGTGCTTTTTTCTTACTTTTGTTTTGCTCTTCCTCTATCTTGTCTAAA
GCTTCCTTGGTGTCTTTTATCTCTATCCTTTGATGCACACAATAGAGGGTTGCTACTGTATTATATAATG
ATCTAAGTTCTTCTGATCCTGTCTGAAGGGATGGTTGTAGCTGTCCCAGTATTTGTCTACAGCCTTCTGA
TGTTTCTAACAGGCCAGTATTAACTGCGAATCGTTCTAGCTCCCTGCTTGCCCATACTATATGTTTTAAT
TTATATTTTTTCTTTCCCCCTGGCCTTAACCGAATTTTTTCCCATCGCGATCTAATTCTCCCCCGCTTAA
TACTGACGCTCTCGCACCCATCTCTCTCCTTCTAGCCTCCGCTAGTCAAAATTTTTGGCGTACTCACCAG
TCGCCGCCCCTCGCCTCTTGCCGTGCGCGCTTCAGCAAGCCGAGTCCTGCGTCGAGAGAGCTCCTCTGGT
TTCCCTTTCGCTTTCAAGTCCCTGTTCGGGCGCCACTGCTAGAGATTTTCCACACTGACTAAAAGGGTCT
GAGGGATCTCTAGTTACCAGAGTCACACAACAGACGGGCACACACTACTTGAAGCACTCAAGGCAAGCTT
TATTGAGGCTTAAGCAGTGGGTTCCCTAGTTAGCCAGAGAGCTCCCAGGCTCAGATCTGGTCTAACCAGA
GAGACCCAGTACAGGCAAAAAGCAGCTGCTTATATGCAGGATCTGAGGGCTCGCCACTCCCCAGTCCCGC
CCAGGCCACGCCTCCCATGGTAATAGCGATGACTAATACGTAGATGTACTGCCAAGTAGGAAAGTCCCAT
AAGGTCATGTACTGGGCATAATGCCAGGCGGGCCATTTACCGTCATTGACGTCAATAGGGGGCGTACTTG
GCATATGATACACTTGATGTACTGCCAAGTGGGCAGTTTACCGTAAATACTCCACCCATTGACGTCAATG
GAAAGTCCCTATTGGCGTTACTATGGGAACATACGTCATTATTGACGTCAATGGGCGGGGGTCGTTGGGC
GGTCAGCCAGGCGGGCCATTTACCGTAAGTTATGTAACGCGGAACTCCATATATGGGCTATGAACTAATG
ACCCCGTAATTGATTACTATTAATAACTAGTCAATAATCAATGTCGACCCAGGTGGCACTTTTCGGGGAA
ATGTGCGCGGAACCCCTATTTGTTTATTTTTCTAAATACATTCAAATATGTATCCGCTCATGAGACAATA
ACCCTGATAAATGCTTCAATAATATTGAAAAAGGAAGAGTATGAGTATTCAACATTTCCGTGTCGCCCTT
ATTCCCTTTTTTGCGGCATTTTGCCTTCCTGTTTTTGCTCACCCAGAAACGCTGGTGAAAGTAAAAGATG
CTGAAGATCAGTTGGGTGCACGAGTGGGTTACATCGAACTGGATCTCAACAGCGGTAAGATCCTTGAGAG
TTTTCGCCCCGAAGAACGTTTTCCAATGATGAGCACTTTTAAAGTTCTGCTATGTGGCGCGGTATTATCC
CGTATTGACGCCGGGCAAGAGCAACTCGGTCGCCGCATACACTATTCTCAGAATGACTTGGTTGAGTACT
CACCAGTCACAGAAAAGCATCTTACGGATGGCATGACAGTAAGAGAATTATGCAGTGCTGCCATAACCAT
GAGTGATAACACTGCGGCCAACTTACTTCTGACAACGATCGGAGGACCGAAGGAGCTAACCGCTTTTTTG
CACAACATGGGGGATCATGTAACTCGCCTTGATCGTTGGGAACCGGAGCTGAATGAAGCCATACCAAACG
ACGAGCGTGACACCACGATGCCTGTAGCAATGGCAACAACGTTGCGCAAACTATTAACTGGCGAACTACT
TACTCTAGCTTCCCGGCAACAATTAATAGACTGGATGGAGGCGGATAAAGTTGCAGGACCACTTCTGCGC
TCGGCCCTTCCGGCTGGCTGGTTTATTGCTGATAAATCTGGAGCCGGTGAGCGTGGGTCTCGCGGTATCA
TTGCAGCACTGGGGCCAGATGGTAAGCCCTCCCGTATCGTAGTTATCTACACGACGGGGAGTCAGGCAAC
TATGGATGAACGAAATAGACAGATCGCTGAGATAGGTGCCTCACTGATTAAGCATTGGTAACTGTCAGAC
CAAGTTTACTCATATATACTTTAGATTGATTTAAAACTTCATTTTTAATTTAAAAGGATCTAGGTGAAGA
TCCTTTTTGATAATCTCATGACCAAAATCCCTTAACGTGAGTTTTCGTTCCACTGAGCGTCAGACCCCGT
AGAAAAGATCAAAGGATCTTCTTGAGATCCTTTTTTTCTGCGCGTAATCTGCTGCTTGCAAACAAAAAAA
CCACCGCTACCAGCGGTGGTTTGTTTGCCGGATCAAGAGCTACCAACTCTTTTTCCGAAGGTAACTGGCT
TCAGCAGAGCGCAGATACCAAATACTGTTCTTCTAGTGTAGCCGTAGTTAGGCCACCACTTCAAGAACTC
TGTAGCACCGCCTACATACCTCGCTCTGCTAATCCTGTTACCAGTGGCTGCTGCCAGTGGCGATAAGTCG
TGTCTTACCGGGTTGGACTCAAGACGATAGTTACCGGATAAGGCGCAGCGGTCGGGCTGAACGGGGGGTT
CGTGCACACAGCCCAGCTTGGAGCGAACGACCTACACCGAACTGAGATACCTACAGCGTGAGCTATGAGA
AAGCGCCACGCTTCCCGAAGGGAGAAAGGCGGACAGGTATCCGGTAAGCGGCAGGGTCGGAACAGGAGAG
CGCACGAGGGAGCTTCCAGGGGGAAACGCCTGGTATCTTTATAGTCCTGTCGGGTTTCGCCACCTCTGAC
TTGAGCGTCGATTTTTGTGATGCTCGTCAGGGGGGCGGAGCCTATGGAAAAACGCCAGCAACGCGGCCTT
TTTACGGTTCCTGGCCTTTTGCTGGCCTTTTGCTCACATGTTCTTTCCTGCGTTATCCCCTGATTCTGTG
GATAACCGTATTACCGCCTTTGAGTGAGCTGATACCGCTCGCCGCAGCCGAACGACCGAGCGCAGCGAGT
CAGTGAGCGAGGAAGCGGAAGAGCGCCCAATACGCAAACCGCCTCTCCCCGCGCGTTGGCCGATTCATTA
ATGCAGCGGATCCAGACATGATAAGATACATTGATGAGTTTGGACAAACCACAACTAGAATGCAGTGAAA
AAAATGCTTTATTTGTGAAATTTGTGATGCTATTGCTTTATTTGTAACCATTATAAGCTGCAATAAACAA
GTTAGCTTTTTGCAAAAGCCTAGGCCTCCAAAAAAGCCTCCTCACTACTTCTGGAATAGCTCAGAGGCCG
AGGCGGCCTCGGCCTCTGCATAAATAAAAAAAATTAGTCAGCCATGGGGCGGAGAATGGGCGGAACTGGG
CGGAGTTAGGGGCGGGATGGGCGGAGTTAGGGGCGGGACTATGGTTGCTGACTAATTGAGATGCGGATCC
GCTGGCACGACAGGTTTCCCGACTGGAAAGCGGGCAGTGAGCGCAACGCAATTAATGTGAGTTAGCTCAC
TCATTAGGCACCCCAGGCTTTACACTTTATGCTTCCGGCTCGTATGTTGTGTGGAATTGTGAGCGGATAA
CAATTTCACACAGGAAACAGCTATGACCATGATTACGCCAAGCTTGGGCTGCAGGTCGAGGGATCTCCAT
AAGAGAAGAGGGACAGCTATGACTGGGAGTAGTCAGGAGAGGAGGAAAAATCTGGCTAGTAAAACATGTA
AGGAAAATTTTAGGGATGTTAAAGAAAAAAATAACACAAAACAAAATAT
